>Addgene plasmid #197210 | pAAV-CAG-SNIFP | addgene full sequence | sequence record 409019 | Addgene NGS Result
TATCTACGTAGCCATGCTCTAGGAAGAGTACCATTGACGTCAATAATGACGTATGTTCCCATAGTAACGC
CAATAGGGACTTTCCATTGACGTCAATGGGTGGAGTATTTACGGTAAACTGCCCACTTGGCAGTACATCA
AGTGTATCATATGCCAAGTACGCCCCCTATTGACGTCAATGACGGTAAATGGCCCGCCTGGCATTATGCC
CAGTACATGACCTTATGGGACTTTCCTACTTGGCAGTACATCTACGTATTAGTCATCGCTATTACCATGG
TCGAGGTGAGCCCCACGTTCTGCTTCACTCTCCCCATCTCCCCCCCCTCCCCACCCCCAATTTTGTATTT
ATTTATTTTTTAATTATTTTGTGCAGCGATGGGGGCGGGGGGGGGGGGGGGGSGSGCGCSGGGGGGGGGG
GGGGGGGGGGGGGGGGGGGGSGGGGSGAGGCGGAGAGGTGCGGCGGCAGCCAATCAGAGCGGCGCGCTCC
GAAAGTTTCCTTTTATGGCGAGGCGGCGGCGGCGGCGGCCCTATAAAAAGCGAAGCGCGCGGCGGGCGGG
AGTCGCTGCGCGCTGCCTTCGCCCCGTGCCCCGCTCCGCCGCCGCCTCGCGCCGCCCGCCCCGGCTCTGA
CTGACCGCGTTACTCCCACAGGTGAGCGGGCGGGACGGCCCTTCTCCTCCGGGCTGTAATTAGCGCTTGG
TTTAATGACGGCTTGTTTCTTTTCTGTGGCTGCGTGAAAGCCTTGAGGGGCTCCGGGAGGGCCCTTTGTG
CGGGGGGAGCGGCTCGGGGCTGTCCGCGGGGGGACGGCTGCCTTCGGGGGGGACGGGGCAGGGCGGGGTT
CGGCTTCTGGCGTGTGACCGGCGGCTCTAGAGCCTCTGCTAACCATGTTCATGCCTTCTTCTTTTTCCTA
CAGCTCCTGGGCAACGTGCTGGTTATTGTGCTGTCTCATCATTTTGGCAAAGAATTGGATCCGGTACCGC
CACCATGTCCCGTGACCCTCTCCCCTTCTTCCCTCCCCTGTACTTGGGTGGCCCCGAGATTACGACTGAG
AACTGCGAGAGGGAACCCATCCACATTCCGGGAAGCATACAGCCTCATGGGGCACTCCTGACTGCCGATG
GACACTCTGGCGAAGTCCTGCAGATGAGCCTGAACGCAGCTACCTTTCTTGGCCAGGAGCCAACTGTGCT
TCGAGGGCAGACACTGGCGGCCCTCCTGCCTGAGCAGTGGCCTGCCTTGCAAGCGGCCCTCCCTCCCGGA
TGTCCCGATGCCCTCCAGTATCGGGCGACACTGGACTGGCCAGCCGCAGGGCATCTCAGTCTGACTGTCC
ATCGGGTTGGTGAGCTCTTGATCCTGGAGTTTGAGCCCACGGAAGCATGGGACTCTACCGGTCCCCATGC
CCTTAGAAACGCCATGTCAGCTCTCGAGTCTGCACCAAACCTGAGAGCTCTGGCCGAGGTCGCAACCCAG
ACCGTGCGGGAGCTGACGGGCTTCGATCGTGTAATGCTGTACAAGTTCGCACCCGATGCTACAGGCGAGG
TGATCGCTGAAGCGCGCAGAGAAGGACTGCACGCGTTTCTGGGGCATAGGTTTCCGGCTTCTCTGATTCC
CGCACAAGCTAGGGCCCTCTATACTCGCCATCTGCTGCGGCTTACCGCTGACACAAGAGCCGCAGCTGTG
CCTCTGGACCCAGTCCTGAATCCCCAGACCAATGCCCCAACGCCCCTCGGAGGGGCTGTGCTGCGCGCCA
CTAGCCCCATGCACATGCAGTTCCTCCGGAATATGGGCGTGAGGTCCTCACTGAGCGTAAGTGTGGTGGT
AGGAGGGCAACTGTGGGGCCTGATTGCCTGTCACCACCAGACACCTTACGTGCTTCCTCCTGATCTGAGG
ACAACTCTCGAGTATCTGGGGCGTGAACTGTCCGAACAGGTGCAAGTCAAAGAATAAGAATTCGATATCA
AGCTTATCGATAATCAACCTCTGGATTACAAAATTTGTGAAAGATTGACTGGTATTCTTAACTATGTTGC
TCCTTTTACGCTATGTGGATACGCTGCTTTAATGCCTTTGTATCATGCTATTGCTTCCCGTATGGCTTTC
ATTTTCTCCTCCTTGTATAAATCCTGGTTGCTGTCTCTTTATGAGGAGTTGTGGCCCGTTGTCAGGCAAC
GTGGCGTGGTGTGCACTGTGTTTGCTGACGCAACCCCCACTGGTTGGGGCATTGCCACCACCTGTCAGCT
CCTTTCCGGGACTTTCGCTTTCCCCCTCCCTATTGCCACGGCGGAACTCATCGCCGCCTGCCTTGCCCGC
TGCTGGACAGGGGCTCGGCTGTTGGGCACTGACAATTCCGTGGTGTTGTCGGGGAAATCATCGTCCTTTC
CTTGGCTGCTCGCCTGTGTTGCCACCTGGATTCTGCGCGGGACGTCCTTCTGCTACGTCCCTTCGGCCCT
CAATCCAGCGGACCTTCCTTCCCGCGGCCTGCTGCCGGCTCTGCGGCCTCTTCCGCGTCTTCGCCTTCGC
CCTCAGACGAGTCGGATCTCCCTTTGGGCCGCCTCCCCGCATCGATACCGTCGACCCGGGCGGCCGCTTC
GAGCAGACATGATAAGATACATTGATGAGTTTGGACAAACCACAACTAGAATGCAGTGAAAAAAATGCTT
TATTTGTGAAATTTGTGATGCTATTGCTTTATTTGTAACCATTATAAGCTGCAATAAACAAGTTAACAAC
AACAATTGCATTCATTTTATGTTTCAGGTTCAGGGGGAGATGTGGGAGGTTTTTTAAAGCAAGTAAAACC
TCTACAAATGTGGTAAAATCGATAAGGATCTTCCTAGAGCATGGCTACGTAGATAAGTAGCATGGCGGGT
TAATCATTAACTACAAGGAACCCCTAGTGATGGAGTTGGCCACTCCCTCTCTGCGCGCTCGCTCGCTCAC
TGAGGCCGGGCGACCAAAGGTCGCCCGACGCCCGGGCTTTGCCCGGGCGGCCTCAGTGAGCGAGCGAGCG
CGCAGCTGCATTAATGAATCGGCCAACGCGCGGGGAGAGGCGGTTTGCGTATTGGGCGCTCTTCCGCTTC
CTCGCTCACTGACTCGCTGCGCTCGGTCGTTCGGCTGCGGCGAGCGGTATCAGCTCACTCAAAGGCGGTA
ATACGGTTATCCACAGAATCAGGGGATAACGCAGGAAAGAACATGTGAGCAAAAGGCCAGCAAAAGGCCA
GGAACCGTAAAAAGGCCGCGTTGCTGGCGTTTTTCCATAGGCTCCGCCCCCCTGACGAGCATCACAAAAA
TCGACGCTCAAGTCAGAGGTGGCGAAACCCGACAGGACTATAAAGATACCAGGCGTTTCCCCCTGGAAGC
TCCCTCGTGCGCTCTCCTGTTCCGACCCTGCCGCTTACCGGATACCTGTCCGCCTTTCTCCCTTCGGGAA
GCGTGGCGCTTTCTCATAGCTCACGCTGTAGGTATCTCAGTTCGGTGTAGGTCGTTCGCTCCAAGCTGGG
CTGTGTGCACGAACCCCCCGTTCAGCCCGACCGCTGCGCCTTATCCGGTAACTATCGTCTTGAGTCCAAC
CCGGTAAGACACGACTTATCGCCACTGGCAGCAGCCACTGGTAACAGGATTAGCAGAGCGAGGTATGTAG
GCGGTGCTACAGAGTTCTTGAAGTGGTGGCCTAACTACGGCTACACTAGAAGAACAGTATTTGGTATCTG
CGCTCTGCTGAAGCCAGTTACCTTCGGAAAAAGAGTTGGTAGCTCTTGATCCGGCAAACAAACCACCGCT
GGTAGCGGTGGTTTTTTTGTTTGCAAGCAGCAGATTACGCGCAGAAAAAAAGGATCTCAAGAAGATCCTT
TGATCTTTTCTACGGGGTCTGACGCTCAGTGGAACGAAAACTCACGTTAAGGGATTTTGGTCATGAGATT
ATCAAAAAGGATCTTCACCTAGATCCTTTTAAATTAAAAATGAAGTTTTAAATCAATCTAAAGTATATAT
GAGTAAACTTGGTCTGACAGTTACCAATGCTTAATCAGTGAGGCACCTATCTCAGCGATCTGTCTATTTC
GTTCATCCATAGTTGCCTGACTCCCCGTCGTGTAGATAACTACGATACGGGAGGGCTTACCATCTGGCCC
CAGTGCTGCAATGATACCGCGAGACCCACGCTCACCGGCTCCAGATTTATCAGCAATAAACCAGCCAGCC
GGAAGGGCCGAGCGCAGAAGTGGTCCTGCAACTTTATCCGCCTCCATCCAGTCTATTAATTGTTGCCGGG
AAGCTAGAGTAAGTAGTTCGCCAGTTAATAGTTTGCGCAACGTTGTTGCCATTGCTACAGGCATCGTGGT
GTCACGCTCGTCGTTTGGTATGGCTTCATTCAGCTCCGGTTCCCAACGATCAAGGCGAGTTACATGATCC
CCCATGTTGTGCAAAAAAGCGGTTAGCTCCTTCGGTCCTCCGATCGTTGTCAGAAGTAAGTTGGCCGCAG
TGTTATCACTCATGGTTATGGCAGCACTGCATAATTCTCTTACTGTCATGCCATCCGTAAGATGCTTTTC
TGTGACTGGTGAGTACTCAACCAAGTCATTCTGAGAATAGTGTATGCGGCGACCGAGTTGCTCTTGCCCG
GCGTCAATACGGGATAATACCGCGCCACATAGCAGAACTTTAAAAGTGCTCATCATTGGAAAACGTTCTT
CGGGGCGAAAACTCTCAAGGATCTTACCGCTGTTGAGATCCAGTTCGATGTAACCCACTCGTGCACCCAA
CTGATCTTCAGCATCTTTTACTTTCACCAGCGTTTCTGGGTGAGCAAAAACAGGAAGGCAAAATGCCGCA
AAAAAGGGAATAAGGGCGACACGGAAATGTTGAATACTCATACTCTTCCTTTTTCAATATTATTGAAGCA
TTTATCAGGGTTATTGTCTCATGAGCGGATACATATTTGAATGTATTTAGAAAAATAAACAAATAGGGGT
TCCGCGCACATTTCCCCGAAAAGTGCCACCTAAATTGTAAGCGTTAATATTTTGTTAAAATTCGCGTTAA
ATTTTTGTTAAATCAGCTCATTTTTTAACCAATAGGCCGAAATCGGCAAAATCCCTTATAAATCAAAAGA
ATAGACCGAGATAGGGT
[37 nt withheld, positions 5128-5164]
AAAGAACGTGGACTCCAACGTCAAAGG
[49 nt withheld, positions 5192-5240]
T
[91 nt withheld, positions 5242-5332]
G
[124 nt withheld, positions 5334-5457]
CCCATTCGCCATTCAGGCTGCGCAACTGTTGGGAAGGGCGATCGGTGCGGGCCTCTTCGCTATTACGCCA
GCTGCGCGCTCGCTCGCTCACTGAGGCCGCCCGGGCAAAGCCCGGGCGTCGGGCGACCTTTGGTCGCCCG
GCCTCAGTGAGCGAGCGAGCGCGCAGAGAGGGAGTGGCCAACTCCATCACTAGGGGTTCCTTGTAGTTAA
TGATTAACCCGCCATGCTACT
Features (pLannotate 1.2.2; 18 found; start..end, strand, type, name):
     31..279     +  enhancer       CMV enhancer (fragment): human cytomegalovirus immediate early enhancer
    281..558     +  promoter       chicken β-actin promoter: No description available
    559..694     +  intron         hybrid intron (fragment): hybrid between chicken β-actin (CBA) and minute virus of mice (MMV) introns (Gray et al., 2011)
    783..913     +  intron         chimeric intron (fragment): chimera between introns from chicken β-actin and rabbit β-globin
    911..973     +  CDS            HBB (fragment): HBB_LEPEU - Experimental evidence at protein level: Swiss-Prot protein existence level 1. Involved in oxygen transport from the lung to the various peripheral tissues. From Lepus europaeus (European hare).
    985..1944    +  CDS            SNIFP: SNIFP is a basic (constitutively fluorescent) near ir fluorescent protein published in 2018, derived from Deinococcus radiodurans. It requires the cofactor biliverdin for fluorescence.
   1948..1972    +  misc_feature   MCS (fragment): pBluescript multiple cloning site
   1972..2560    +  misc_feature   WPRE: woodchuck hepatitis virus posttranscriptional regulatory element
   2603..2724    -  polyA_signal   SV40 poly(A) signal: SV40 polyadenylation signal
   2747..2815    -  CDS            large T antigen (fragment): large T antigen from SV40 (simian virus 40)
   2886..3019    +  repeat_region  AAV2 ITR: inverted terminal repeat of adeno-associated virus serotype 2 inverted
   3013..3069    -  CDS            lacI (fragment): lac repressor; lacI; The lac repressor binds to the lac operator to inhibit transcription in E. coli. This inhibition can be relieved by adding lactose or isopropyl-β-D-thiogalactopyranoside (IPTG).
   3252..3840    -  rep_origin     ori: high-copy-number ColE1/pMB1/pBR322/pUC origin of replication
   4011..4871    -  CDS            AmpR: β-lactamase; bla; confers resistance to ampicillin, carbenicillin, and related antibiotics
   4872..4976    -  promoter       AmpR promoter: bla
   5029..5457    -  rep_origin     f1 ori (sequence partly withheld): f1 bacteriophage origin of replication; arrow indicates direction of (+) strand synthesis
   5462..5531    -  CDS            lacZα (fragment): LacZα fragment of β-galactosidase; lacZ fragment
   5526..5658    -  repeat_region  AAV2 ITR (fragment): inverted terminal repeat of adeno-associated virus serotype 2 inverted
