[The description below was written by a language model from this plasmid's Addgene catalogue record and pLannotate feature annotations shown in this document.]
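Description:
pAAV-CAG-SNIFP is an adeno-associated virus transfer plasmid built on the pAAV-CAG-WPRE backbone for expressing the near-infrared fluorescent protein SNIFP in mammalian cells. The sequenced plasmid is 5,688 nt. It is maintained in E. coli through a high-copy ColE1/pUC-type origin and selected with ampicillin via the β-lactamase gene and its own promoter. An f1 phage origin is also present. The small lacI, lacZα, SV40 large T antigen and rabbit/hare β-globin "CDS" hits in the annotation are short fragments, most likely remnants of backbone and intron sequences rather than functional genes.

The expression cassette sits between two AAV2 inverted terminal repeats, one of which is annotated as a fragment. The ITRs are the cis elements needed for replication and packaging of the cassette into AAV particles when rep, cap and helper functions are supplied in trans. Transcription is driven by the composite CAG promoter, seen here as a CMV immediate-early enhancer fragment, the chicken β-actin promoter and chimeric β-actin/β-globin intron sequences, which together give strong, broadly active expression. The SNIFP coding sequence follows, with no annotated tag or fusion partner. Downstream, a WPRE boosts transcript stability and expression, and an SV40 polyadenylation signal terminates the message.

SNIFP is annotated as a constitutively fluorescent near-infrared protein derived from Deinococcus radiodurans that needs biliverdin as a cofactor. The catalogue lists the insert species as mouse, which conflicts with this origin. The plasmid can be used by direct transfection or for AAV production, and it was deposited with a study comparing near-infrared fluorescent proteins quantitatively.
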