Addgene plasmid #197210: pAAV-CAG-SNIFP
Purpose: Expresses the protein of SNIFP in mammalian cells
Depositing lab: Kiryl Piatkevich. Depositing organization: Westlake University. Publication: Quantitative assessment of near-infrared fluorescent proteins. Zhang H, Papadaki S, Sun X, Wang X, Drobizhev M, Yao L, Rehbock M, Koster RW, Wu L, Namikawa K, Piatkevich KD. Nat Methods. 2023 Sep 4. doi: 10.1038/s41592-023-01975-z. PubMed 37666982.
Backbone
  Vector backbone: pAAV-CAG-WPRE
  Vector type: AAV
Growth in bacteria
  Bacterial resistance: Ampicillin, 100 μg/mL
  Growth temperature: 37°C
  Growth strain: NEB Stable
  Copy number: High Copy
Gene/Insert
  Gene/Insert name: SNIFP
  Species: M. musculus (mouse)
  Cloning method: Gibson Cloning
Terms and licenses: Academic/Nonprofit Terms; Industry Terms: Not Available to Industry
Depositor comments: Please visit https://www.researchsquare.com/article/rs-797586/v1 for preprint.
How to cite: pAAV-CAG-SNIFP was a gift from Kiryl Piatkevich (Addgene plasmid # 197210 ; http://n2t.net/addgene:197210 ; RRID:Addgene_197210)
